Addgene plasmid #206137: pT2/shCol1a1/Scarlet_Seq1.3
Purpose: Knockdown of Collagen Type 1 alpha 1. Construct has inverted repeats to be used in Sleeping Beauty transposon system.
Depositing lab: Maria Castro. Depositing organization: University of Michigan. Publication: Spatiotemporal analysis of glioma heterogeneity reveals COL1A1 as an actionable target to disrupt tumor progression. Comba A, Faisal SM, Dunn PJ, Argento AE, Hollon TC, Al-Holou WN, Varela ML, Zamler DB, Quass GL, Apostolides PF, Abel C 2nd, Brown CE, Kish PE, Kahana A, Kleer CG, Motsch S, Castro MG, Lowenstein PR. Nat Commun. 2022 Jun 24;13(1):3606. doi: 10.1038/s41467-022-31340-1. PubMed 35750880.
Backbone
  Vector backbone: pT2
  Vector type: Mammalian Expression
Growth in bacteria
  Bacterial resistance: Ampicillin, 100 μg/mL
  Growth temperature: 30°C
  Growth strain: NEB Stable
  Copy number: High Copy
Gene/Insert
  Gene/Insert name: COL1A1
  gRNA/shRNA sequence: TCGAGAAGGTATATTGCTGTTGACAGTGAGCGGCAACAGTCGCTTCACCTACATAGTGAAGCCACAGATGTATGTAGGTGAAGCGACTGTTGCTGCCTACTGCCTCGG
  Species: M. musculus (mouse)
  Entrez Gene: Col1a1 (a.k.a. Col1a-1, Cola-1, Cola1, Mov-13, Mov13)
  Cloning method: Restriction Enzyme; 5′ cloning site unknown (unknown if destroyed)
Terms and licenses: Academic/Nonprofit Terms; Industry Terms: Not Available to Industry
How to cite: pT2/shCol1a1/Scarlet_Seq1.3 was a gift from Maria Castro (Addgene plasmid # 206137 ; http://n2t.net/addgene:206137 ; RRID:Addgene_206137)
