[The description below was written by a language model from this plasmid's Addgene catalogue record and pLannotate feature annotations shown in this document.]
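Description:
pT2/shCol1a1/Scarlet_Seq1.3 is a 7.2 kb mammalian expression plasmid built on the pT2 Sleeping Beauty transposon backbone and designed to knock down mouse collagen type I alpha 1 (Col1a1). It is propagated in E. coli as a high-copy plasmid through a ColE1/pUC-type origin with ampicillin selection (AmpR under its own bla promoter). It also retains pBluescript-style remnants, including an f1 origin, T7 and T3 promoters, and lacZα/lac promoter fragments. According to the catalogue entry the cargo is flanked by inverted repeats recognised by Sleeping Beauty transposase. The automated annotation does not label these repeats, and the only related call is a short fragment assigned to SB100X, which is too small to encode a transposase. Transposase would therefore have to be supplied separately for genomic integration.

The payload has two parts. Upstream is a block of retroviral origin comprising an MESV 5' LTR, the Ψ packaging signal and a truncated gag. This is followed by an shRNA embedded between the 5' and 3' flanking sequences of human miR-30a, so that the hairpin is processed like a natural microRNA precursor. The LTR is the most likely promoter for this cassette, although the record does not say so explicitly. Downstream, a CMV enhancer/promoter drives mScarlet-I, a fast-maturing monomeric red fluorescent protein, terminated by an SV40 polyadenylation signal. This reporter marks cells that have taken up the transposon.

The associated publication concerns COL1A1 as a target in glioma. This fits use of the plasmid for stable Col1a1 silencing with red fluorescent tracking in Sleeping Beauty-based mouse tumour models.
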