Features (pLannotate 1.2.2; 26 found; start..end, strand, type, name):
      7..462     +  rep_origin     f1 ori (sequence partly withheld): f1 bacteriophage origin of replication; arrow indicates direction of (+) strand synthesis
    466..621     -  CDS            lacZα (fragment): LacZα fragment of β-galactosidase; lacZ fragment
    629..647     +  promoter       T7 promoter: promoter for bacteriophage T7 RNA polymerase
   1034..1550    +  LTR            5' LTR: 5' long terminal repeat from murine embryonic stem cell virus
   1614..1955    +  misc_feature   MESV Ψ: packaging signal of murine embryonic stem cell virus
   2022..2438    +  CDS            gag (truncated): truncated Moloney murine leukemia virus (MMLV) gag gene lacking the start codon
   2478..2571    +  ncRNA          5' miR-30a: sequence upstream of the 71-nt precursor of the human miR-30a microRNA (Zeng et al., 2002) miRNA
   2681..2793    +  ncRNA          3' miR-30a: sequence downstream of the 71-nt precursor of the human miR-30a microRNA (Zeng et al., 2002) miRNA
   2816..2863    +  rep_origin     RSF ori (fragment): Plasmids containing the RSF 1030 origin of replication can be propagated in E. coli cells that contain additional plasmids with compatible origins.
   2931..3234    +  enhancer       CMV enhancer: human cytomegalovirus immediate early enhancer
   3235..3438    +  promoter       CMV promoter: human cytomegalovirus (CMV) immediate early promoter
   3483..4178    +  CDS            mScarlet-I: bright monomeric red fluorescent protein evolved from a synthetic template (Bindels et al., 2016) matures faster than mScarlet
   4179..4244    +  misc_feature   MCS: multiple cloning site
   4261..4345    +  CDS            large T antigen (fragment): large T antigen from SV40 (simian virus 40)
   4368..4489    +  polyA_signal   SV40 poly(A) signal: SV40 polyadenylation signal
   4496..4583    -  rep_origin     M13 ori (fragment): M13 bacteriophage origin of replication; arrow indicates direction of (+) strand synthesis
   4636..4705    +  CDS            SB100X (fragment): hyperactive variant of the Sleeping Beauty transposase (Mátés et al., 2009)
   4956..4982    +  misc_feature   MCS (fragment): pBluescript multiple cloning site
   4995..5013    -  promoter       T3 promoter: promoter for bacteriophage T3 RNA polymerase
   5058..5074    -  protein_bind   lac operator: The lac repressor binds to the lac operator to inhibit transcription in E. coli. This inhibition can be relieved by adding lactose or isopropyl-β-D-thiogalactopyranoside (IPTG). lac repressor encoded by lacI
   5082..5112    -  promoter       lac promoter: promoter for the E. coli lac operon
   5127..5148    -  protein_bind   CAP binding site: CAP binding activates transcription in the presence of cAMP. E. coli catabolite activator protein
   5161..5253    -  CDS            lacI (fragment): lac repressor; lacI; The lac repressor binds to the lac operator to inhibit transcription in E. coli. This inhibition can be relieved by adding lactose or isopropyl-β-D-thiogalactopyranoside (IPTG).
   5436..6024    -  rep_origin     ori: high-copy-number ColE1/pMB1/pBR322/pUC origin of replication
   6195..7055    -  CDS            AmpR: β-lactamase; bla; confers resistance to ampicillin, carbenicillin, and related antibiotics
   7056..7160    -  promoter       AmpR promoter: bla
>Addgene plasmid #206137 | pT2/shCol1a1/Scarlet_Seq1.3 | addgene full sequence | sequence record 405668 | Addgene NGS Result
CACCTG
[34 nt withheld, positions 7-40]
A
[89 nt withheld, positions 42-130]
C
[91 nt withheld, positions 132-222]
A
[49 nt withheld, positions 224-272]
CCTTTGACGTTGGAGTCCACGTTCTTT
[37 nt withheld, positions 300-336]
ACCCTATCTCGGTCTATTCTTTTGATTTATAAGGGATTTTGCCGATTTCGGCCTATTGGTTAAAAAATGA
GCTGATTTAACAAAAATTTAACGCGAATTTTAACAAAATATTAACGCTTACAATTTCCATTCGCCATTCA
GGCTGCGCAACTGTTGGGAAGGGCGATCGGTGCGGGCCTCTTCGCTATTACGCCAGCTGGCGAAAGGGGG
ATGTGCTGCAAGGCGATTAAGTTGGGTAACGCCAGGGTTTTCCCAGTCACGACGTTGTAAAACGACGGCC
AGTGAGCGCGCGTAATACGACTCACTATAGGGCGAATTGGAGCTCGGATCCCTATACAGTTGAAGTCGGA
AGTTTACATACACTTAAGTTGGAGTCATTAAAACTCGTTTTTCAACTACTCCACAAATTTCTTGTTAACA
AACAATAGTTTTGGCAAGTCAGTTAGGACATCTACTTTGTGCATGACACAAGTCATTTTTCCAACAATTG
TTTACAGACAGATTATTTCACTTATAATTCACTGTATCACAATTCCAGTGGGTCAGAAGTTTACATACAC
TAAGTTGACTGTGCCTTTAAACAGCTTGGAAAATTCCAGAAAATGATGTCATGGCTTTAGAAGCTTGATC
TGAAGCCTATAGAGTACGAGCCATAGATAAAATAAAAGATTTTATTTAGTCTCCAGAAAAAGGGGGGAAT
GAAAGACCCCACCTGTAGGTTTGGCAAGCTAGCTTAAGTAACGCCATTTTGCAAGGCATGGAAAATACAT
AACTGAGAATAGAGAAGTTCAGATCAAGGTTAGGAACAGAGAGACAGCAGAATATGGGCCAAACAGGATA
TCTGTGGTAAGCAGTTCCTGCCCCGGCTCAGGGCCAAGAACAGATGGTCCCCAGATGCGGTCCCGCCCTC
AGCAGTTTCTAGAGAACCATCAGATGTTTCCAGGGTGCCCCAAGGACCTGAAATGACCCTGTGCCTTATT
TGAACTAACCAATCAGTTCGCTTCTCGCTTCTGTTCGCGCGCTTCTGCTCCCCGAGCTCAATAAAAGAGC
CCACAACCCCTCACTCGGCGCGCCAGTCCTCCGATAGACTGCGTCGCCCGGGTACCCGTATTCCCAATAA
AGCCTCTTGCTGTTTGCATCCGAATCGTGGACTCGCTGATCCTTGGGAGGGTCTCCTCAGATTGATTGAC
TGCCCACCTCGGGGGTCTTTCATTTGGAGGTTCCACCGAGATTTGGAGACCCCTGCCCAGGGACCACCGA
CCCCCCCGCCGGGAGGTAAGCTGGCCAGCGGTCGTTTCGTGTCTGTCTCTGTCTTTGTGCGTGTTTGTGC
CGGCATCTAATGTTTGCGCCTGCGTCTGTACTAGTTAGCTAACTAGCTCTGTATCTGGCGGACCCGTGGT
GGAACTGACGAGTTCTGAACACCCGGCCGCAACCCTGGGAGACGTCCCAGGGACTTTGGGGGCCGTTTTT
GTGGCCCGACCTGAGGAAGGGAGTCGATGTGGAATCCGACCCCGTCAGGATATGTGGTTCTGGTAGGAGA
CGAGAACCTAAAACAGTTCCCGCCTCCGTCTGAATTTTTGCTTTCGGTTTGGAACCGAAGCCGCGCGTCT
TGTCTGCTGCAGCGCTGCAGCATCGTTCTGTGTTGTCTCTGTCTGACTGTGTTTCTGTATTTGTCTGAAA
ATTAGGGCCAGACTGTTACCACTCCCTTAAGTTTGACCTTAGGTCACTGGAAAGATGTCGAGCGGATCGC
TCACAACCAGTCGGTAGATGTCAAGAAGAGACGTTGGGTTACCTTCTGCTCTGCAGAATGGCCAACCTTT
AACGTCGGATGGCCGCGAGACGGCACCTTTAACCGAGACCTCATCACCCAGGTTAAGATCAAGGTCTTTT
CACCTGGCCCGCATGGACACCCAGACCAGGTCCCCTACATCGTGACCTGGGAAGCCTTGGCTTTTGACCC
CCCTCCCTGGGTCAAGCCCTTTGTACACCCTAAGCCTCCGCCTCCTCTTCCTCCATCCGCCCCGTCTCTC
CCCCTTGAACCTCCTCGTTCGACCCCGCCTCGATCCTCCCTTTATCCAGCCCTCACTCCTTCTCTAGGCG
CCGGAATTAGATCTCTCGACTAGGGATAACAGGGTAATTGTTTGAATGAGGCTTCAGTACTTTACAGAAT
CGTTGCCTGCACATCTTGGAAACACTTGCTGGGATTACTTCTTCAGGTTAACCCAACAGAAGGCTCGAGA
AGGTATATTGCTGTTGACAGTGAGCGGCAAGACAGTCATCGAATACATAGTGAAGCCACAGATGTATGTA
TTCGATGACTGTCTTGCTGCCTACTGCCTCGGAATTCAAGGGGCTACTTTAGGAGCAATTATCTTGTTTA
CTAAAACTGAATACCTTGCTATCTCTTTGATACATTTTTACAAAGCTGAATTAAAATGGTATAAATTAAA
TCACTTTTTTCAATTCGCCAGCACAGTGGGTTCTTTCCTGCGTTATCCCCTGATTCTGTGGATAACCGTA
TTACCGCCATGCATTAGTTATTAATAGTAATCAATTACGGGGTCATTAGTTCATAGCCCATATATGGAGT
TCCGCGTTACATAACTTACGGTAAATGGCCCGCCTGGCTGACCGCCCAACGACCCCCGCCCATTGACGTC
AATAATGACGTATGTTCCCATAGTAACGCCAATAGGGACTTTCCATTGACGTCAATGGGTGGAGTATTTA
CGGTAAACTGCCCACTTGGCAGTACATCAAGTGTATCATATGCCAAGTACGCCCCCTATTGACGTCAATG
ACGGTAAATGGCCCGCCTGGCATTATGCCCAGTACATGACCTTATGGGACTTTCCTACTTGGCAGTACAT
CTACGTATTAGTCATCGCTATTACCATGGTGATGCGGTTTTGGCAGTACATCAATGGGCGTGGATAGCGG
TTTGACTCACGGGGATTTCCAAGTCTCCACCCCATTGACGTCAATGGGAGTTTGTTTTGGCACCAAAATC
AACGGGACTTTCCAAAATGTCGTAACAACTCCGCCCCATTGACGCAAATGGGCGGTAGGCGTGTACGGTG
GGAGGTCTATATAAGCAGAGCTGGTTTAGTGAACCGTCAGATCCGCTAGCGCTACCGGTCGCCACCATGG
TGAGCAAGGGCGAGGCAGTGATCAAGGAGTTCATGCGGTTCAAGGTGCACATGGAGGGCTCCATGAACGG
CCACGAGTTCGAGATCGAGGGCGAGGGCGAGGGCCGCCCCTACGAGGGCACCCAGACCACCAAGCTGAAG
GTGACCAAGGGTGGCCCCCTGCCCTTCTCCTGGGACATCCTGTCCCCTCAGTTCATGTACGGCTCCAGGG
CCTTCATCAAGCACCCCGCCGACATCCCCGACTACTATAAGCAGTCCTTCCCCGAGGGCTTCAAGTGGGA
GCGCGTGATGAACTTCGAGGACGGCGGCGCCGTGACCGTGACCCAGGACACCTCCCTGGAGGACGGCACC
CTGATCTACAAGGTGAAGCTCCGCGGCACCAACTTCCCTCCTGACGGCCCCGTAATGCAGAAGAAGACAA
TGGGCTGGGAAGCGTCCACCGAGCGGTTGTACCCCGAGGACGGCGTGCTGAAGGGCGACATTAAGATGGC
CCTGCGCCTGAAGGACGGCGGCCGCTACCTGGCGGACTTCAAGACCACCTACAAGGCCAAGAAGCCCGTG
CAGATGCCCGGCGCCTACAACGTCGACCGCAAGTTGGACATCACCTCCCACAACGAGGACTACACCGTGG
TGGAACAGTACGAACGCTCCGAGGGCCGCCACTCCACCGGCGGCATGGACGAGCTGTACAAGTCCGGACT
CAGATCTCGAGCTCAAGCTTCGAATTCTGCAGTCGACGGTACCGCGGGCCCGGGATCCACCGGATCTAGA
TAACTGATCATAATCAGCCATACCACATTTGTAGAGGTTTTACTTGCTTTAAAAAACCTCCCACACCTCC
CCCTGAACCTGAAACATAAAATGAATGCAATTGTTGTTGTTAACTTGTTTATTGCAGCTTATAATGGTTA
CAAATAAAGCAATAGCATCACAAATTTCACAAATAAAGCATTTTTTTCACTGCATTCTAGTTGTGGTTTG
TCCAAACTCATCAATGTATCTTAAGGCGTAAATTGTAAGCGTTAATATTTTGTTAAAATTCGCGTTAAAT
TTTTGTTAAATCAGCTCATTTTTTAACCAATAGGCCGAAATCGGCAACCACATCCATGGACTTCACTAGT
GCGCGCGGCCGCTCTAGATGGCCAGATCTAGCTTGTGGAAGGCTACTCGAAATGTTTGACCCAAGTTAAA
CAATTTAAAGGCAATGCTACCAAATACTAATTGAGTGTATGTAAACTTCTGACCCACTGGGAATGTGATG
AAAGAAATAAAAGCTGAAATGAATCATTCTCTCTACTATTATTCTGATATTTCACATTCTTAAAATAAAG
TGGTGATCCTAACTGACCTAAGACAGGGAATTTTTACTAGGATTAAATGTCAGGAATTGTGAAAAAGTGA
GTTTAAATGTATTTGGCTAAGGTGTATGTAAACTTCCGACTTCAACTGTATAGGGATCCTCTAGCTAGAG
TCGACCTCGCGGGGGGGCCCGGTACCCAGCTTTTGTTCCCTTTAGTGAGGGTTAATTGCGCGCTTGGCGT
AATCATGGTCATAGCTGTTTCCTGTGTGAAATTGTTATCCGCTCACAATTCCACACAACATACGAGCCGG
AAGCATAAAGTGTAAAGCCTGGGGTGCCTAATGAGTGAGCTAACTCACATTAATTGCGTTGCGCTCACTG
CCCGCTTTCCAGTCGGGAAACCTGTCGTGCCAGCTGCATTAATGAATCGGCCAACGCGCGGGGAGAGGCG
GTTTGCGTATTGGGCGCTCTTCCGCTTCCTCGCTCACTGACTCGCTGCGCTCGGTCGTTCGGCTGCGGCG
AGCGGTATCAGCTCACTCAAAGGCGGTAATACGGTTATCCACAGAATCAGGGGATAACGCAGGAAAGAAC
ATGTGAGCAAAAGGCCAGCAAAAGGCCAGGAACCGTAAAAAGGCCGCGTTGCTGGCGTTTTTCCATAGGC
TCCGCCCCCCTGACGAGCATCACAAAAATCGACGCTCAAGTCAGAGGTGGCGAAACCCGACAGGACTATA
AAGATACCAGGCGTTTCCCCCTGGAAGCTCCCTCGTGCGCTCTCCTGTTCCGACCCTGCCGCTTACCGGA
TACCTGTCCGCCTTTCTCCCTTCGGGAACCGTGGCGCTTTCTCATAGCTCACGCTGTAGGTATCTCAGTT
CGGTGTAGGTCGTTCGCTCCAAGCTGGGCTGTGTGCACGAACCCCCCGTTCAGCCCGACCGCTGCGCCTT
ATCCGGTAACTATCGTCTTGAGTCCAACCCGGTAAGACACGACTTATCGCCACTGGCAGCAGCCACTGGT
AACAGGATTAGCAGAGCGAGGTATGTAGGCGGTGCTACAGAGTTCTTGAAGTGGTGGCCTAACTACGGCT
ACACTAGAAGAACAGTATTTGGTATCTGCGCTCTGCTGAAGCCAGTTACCTTCGGAAAAAGAGTTGGTAG
CTCTTGATCCGGCAAACAAACCACCGCTGGTAGCGGTGGTTTTTTTGTTTGCAAGCAGCAGATTACGCGC
AGAAAAAAAGGATCTCAAGAAGATCCTTTGATCTTTTCTACGGGGTCTGACGCTCAGTGGAACGAAAACT
CACGTTAAGGGATTTTGGTCATGAGATTATCAAAAAGGATCTTCACCTAGATCCTTTTAAATTAAAAATG
AAGTTTTAAATCAATCTAAAGTATATATGAGTAAACTTGGTCTGACAGTTACCAATGCTTAATCAGTGAG
GCACCTATCTCAGCGATCTGTCTATTTCGTTCATCCATAGTTGCCTGACTCCCCGTCGTGTAGATAACTA
CGATACGGGAGGGCTTACCATCTGGCCCCAGTGCTGCAATGATACCGCGAGACCCACGCTCACCGGCTCC
AGATTTATCAGCAATAAACCAGCCAGCCGGAAGGGCCGAGCGCAGAAGTGGTCCTGCAACTTTATCCGCC
TCCATCCAGTCTATTAATTGTTGCCGGGAAGCTAGAGTAAGTAGTTCGCCAGTTAATAGTTTGCGCAACG
TTGTTGCCATTGCTACAGGCATCGTGGTGTCACGCTCGTCGTTTGGTATGGCTTCATTCAGCTCCGGTTC
CCAACGATCAAGGCGAGTTACATGATCCCCCATGTTGTGCAAAAAAGCGGTTAGCTCCTTCGGTCCTCCG
ATCGTTGTCAGAAGTAACTTGGCCGCAGTGTTATCACTCATGGTTATGGCAGCACTGCATAATTCTCTTA
CTGTCATGCCATCCGTAAGATGCTTTTCTGTGACTGGTGAGTACTCAACCAAGTCATTCTGAGAATAGTG
TATGCGGCGACCGAGTTGCTCTTGCCCGGCGTCAATACGGGATAATACCGCGCCACATAGCAGAACTTTA
AAAGTGCTCATCATTGGAAAACGTTCTTCGGGGCGAAAACTCTCAAGGATCTTACCGCTGTTGAGATCCA
GTTCGATGTAACCCACTCGTGCACCCAACTGATCTTCAGCATCTTTTACTTTCACCAGCGTTTCTGGGTG
AGCAAAAACAGGAAGGCAAAATGCCGCAAAAAAGGGAATAAGGGCGACACGGAAATGTTGAATACTCATA
CTCTTCCTTTTTCAATATTATTGAAGCATTTATCAGGGTTATTGTCTCATGAGCGGATACATATTTGAAT
GTATTTAGAAAAATAAACAAATAGGGGTTCCGCGCACATTTCCCCGAAAAGTGC
